Addgene plasmid #39583: KHBD00473
Depositing lab: Bart Deplancke. Depositing organization: Swiss Federal Institute of Technology (EPFL). Publication: Automated protein-DNA interaction screening of Drosophila regulatory elements. Korneel Hens, Jean-Daniel Feuz, Alina Isakova, Antonina Lagovitina, Andreas Massouras, Julien Bryois, Patrick Callaerts, Susan E. Celniker, Bart Deplancke. Nat Methods. 2011 Oct 30;8(12):1065-70. 10.1038/nmeth.1763 PubMed 22037703.
Backbone
  Vector backbone: pDONR221
  Backbone manufacturer: Invitrogen
  Backbone size w/o insert (bp): 2536
  Vector type: Gateway DONR vector
Growth in bacteria
  Bacterial resistance: Kanamycin, 50 μg/mL
  Growth temperature: 37°C
  Growth strain: DH5alpha
  Copy number: High Copy
Gene/Insert
  Gene/Insert name: CG1133 (alt names: FBgn0003002; opa; odd paired)
  Species: D. melanogaster (fly)
  Insert size (bp): 1827
  Entrez Gene: opa (a.k.a. Dmel_CG1133, CG1133, Dmel\CG1133, Opa)
  Promoter: none
  Cloning method: Gateway Cloning
  Sequencing primers: 5′ M13-F20; 3′ M13R
Terms and licenses: Academic/Nonprofit Terms; Industry Terms: Not Available to Industry
Depositor comments: Please note that the ORFs in this collection were cloned open-ended (without a stop codon).
How to cite: KHBD00473 was a gift from Bart Deplancke (Addgene plasmid # 39583 ; http://n2t.net/addgene:39583 ; RRID:Addgene_39583)
