[The description below was written by a language model from this plasmid's Addgene catalogue record.]
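Description:
KHBD00473 is a Gateway entry clone built on the pDONR221 backbone (Invitrogen), carrying the open reading frame of the Drosophila melanogaster gene odd paired (opa, CG1133, FBgn0003002). The vector is a high-copy bacterial plasmid propagated in standard E. coli cloning strains such as DH5alpha and selected with kanamycin. The backbone without insert is recorded as 2,536 bp and the insert as 1,827 bp. No feature table accompanies the record, so the exact positions of the origin, resistance gene and recombination sites are not documented here. As a pDONR221-derived product of Gateway cloning, the insert would be expected to sit between attL recombination sites, and M13 forward and reverse primer sites flank it for sequence verification.

The plasmid has no promoter driving the insert, which is consistent with its role as a shuttle or archive clone rather than an expression construct. The opa coding sequence is meant to be transferred by LR recombination into Gateway destination vectors that supply the promoter and any tags. The depositor notes that the ORFs in this collection were cloned open-ended, without a stop codon, which allows in-frame C-terminal fusions after transfer and means that termination must come from the destination vector. The clone belongs to a collection of Drosophila ORFs associated with a study on automated protein–DNA interaction screening of fly regulatory elements. Its likely use is therefore as a source of the opa ORF for building fusion constructs for such interaction assays, or for other expression applications.
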