>Addgene plasmid #39583 | KHBD00473 | depositor partial sequence | sequence record 50023 | KHBD00473 sequence 1827 bps
ATGATGATGAACGCCTTCATTGAGCCGGCTCAGCACCACCTGGCCAGCTACGGGCTGCGAATGTCGCCCA
ACACCACCGCCAGTAACAGCAACGCGCAGCAGCAACAGCAGCAGCAACTGGAGATGACCCAACAGCAGCA
GCAACAACAGCAACAACAGCAGCAGCAACAGCAACAGGATCAGGAATCCGCGGCGGCCACTGCTGCAGCC
TATCAGAACTCCGGATATGGGCACTTTAACAGCTATGCCTCCCGGGACTTTTTGCTGGGCAGGAGGGAGG
CCGAGTACGGTGTGGCAGGATCCGCCGGACAGGCCTCCGCCGCAGCGGATTCCATGCTCTTCTCCGGCTT
TCCCGCTCAGGCCGCGGAGCTGGGCTCCGGGTTCGGACAACACCCCTTCCACAGCCACCATCACCACCAT
CAGATGCGAATGGGCATGGCGGATGCCTACGCCGCCGGCCACCCGTACAACCACCACGGCAACTTCCCGA
CGGCGGCAGTGCACCACCCGGTCGTGCACCACCCGTCCCACCACGCCATGTCCGCGATGCACCCGGCCGG
AGCAGGGGCCTTCCTGCGCTACATGCGCCATCAGCCGGCCTCGTCCGCCTCCAGCGTTAAGCAGGAGATG
CAGTGCCTCTGGATAGACCCCGACCAGCCGGGCCTGGTGCCCCCGGGCGGCAGGAAGACCTGCAACAAGG
TATTCCACTCGATGCACGAGATCGTCACCCACCTGACCGTGGAGCACGTGGGCGGACCCGAGTGCACCAC
CCACGCCTGCTTCTGGGTGGGCTGCTCTCGCAACGGACGCCCTTTCAAGGCCAAGTACAAGCTGGTCAAC
CACATCCGCGTCCACACCGGCGAGAAACCTTTCGCCTGCCCGCACCCGGGTTGCGGCAAGGTCTTCGCCC
GGAGCGAGAACCTCAAGATCCACAAGCGGACGCATACAGGCGAGAAGCCCTTCAAGTGCGAGCACGAGGG
CTGTGATCGCCGGTTCGCCAACTCCTCGGATCGGAAGAAGCACTCCCACGTCCACACGTCGGACAAGCCC
TACAATTGCCGGATTAATGGCTGTGATAAGTCCTACACGCATCCCTCTTCGCTGCGGAAGCACATGAAGG
TGCATGGCAATGTGGACGAGAAGAGCCCATCCCACGGCTACGACAGCGAGGGCGAGGAGAGCTCCAGCTC
GAGCATCATCACCGGCGGAGCCCAGACGCCGCCTTCGACCCGACTGGATGGAAGTGCAGGCAGCAGCAGC
GGGGTGAGCAGCCTGAGCGGCGGAAGCGGCATCAAGTCCTCCCCGCACTCGATCAAGTCGGAGCCCAATC
CGATGCACAGTGTCCACCTGGGAGCCTCGAGCAGCGGCAGCAGCAGCACGGCCAGCAGCAGTGCTTCCCA
CTTGCTGCAGCACCAGCAGCACCAGCACCAGCAGCAGCAACAACAGCAGCAGCACCAGCAGCAGGCACAG
CAGCAGCAACAGCTGACCGCCCATCCCAGCGACCCGAAGTCCTCGCCTGCCCTCCAACTGATGGCCGCTT
CTGCCTCCGCCTACCTGCCACCGCCGCTGGGACCGCCGCCGTCGCACCACCACCACCCCCATCACCACCA
GGCGGCGCCCTCTCCGGGGGCAGCTGCTGCCTCCGCCTCCATGCTGCACCACAACCACCACCTACTGTAC
CACCCGGCGGCCCAGCACCACCCACCCAGCGACTGGTACCACACGACGGCGCCGAGCGGCAGTGCGGAGG
CCATGAACTCGCTGAACCATTTCGGACACCATCACCACCACCACCACCTGATGCATCCCGGCGCAGCGAC
GGCGTAT
