>Addgene plasmid #39583 | KHBD00473 | addgene partial sequence | sequence record 51582 | M13Rev
AATAATGATTTTATTTTGACTGATAGTGACCTGTTCGTTGCAACAAATTGATAAGCAATGCTTTCTTATA
ATGCCAACTTTGTACAAGAAAGTTGGCAAATACGCCGTCGCTGCGCCGGGATGCATCAGGTGGTGGTGGT
GGTGATGGTGTCCGAAATGGTTCAGCGAGTTCATGGCCTCCGCACTGCCGCTCGGCGCCGTCGTGTGGTA
CCAGTCGCTGGGTGGGTGGTGCTGGGCCGCCGGGTGGTACAGTAGGTGGTGGTTGTGGTGCAGCATGGAG
GCGGAGGCAGCAGCTGCCCCCGGAGAGGGCGCCGCCTGGTGGTGATGGGGGTGGTGGTGGTGCGACGGCG
GCGGTCCCAGCGGCGGTGGCAGGTAGGCGGAGGCAGAAGCGGCCATCAGTTGGAGGGCAGGCGAGGACTT
CGGGTCGCTGGGATGGGCGGTCAGCTGTTGCTGCTGCTGTGCCTGCTGCTGGTGCTGCTGCTGTTGTTGC
TGCTGCTGGTGCTGGTGCTGCTGGTGCTGCAGCAAGTGGGAAGCACTGCTGCTGGCCGTGCTGCTGCTGC
CGCTGCTCGAGGCTCCCAGGTGGACACTGTGCATCGGATTGGGCTCCGACTTGATCGAGTGCGGGGAGGA
CTTGATGCCGCTTCCGCCGCTCAGGCTGCTCACCCCGCTGCTGCTGCCTGCACTTCCATCCAGTCGGGTC
GAAGGCGGCGTCTGGGCTCCGCCGGTGATGATGCTCGAGCTGGAGCTCTCCTCGCCCTCGCTGTCGTAGC
CGTGGGATGGGCTCTTCTCGTCCACATTGCCATGCACCTTCATGTGCTTCCGCAGCGAAGA
